>Addgene plasmid #156899 | pD649-HAsp-FLT3-Fc(DAPA)-AviTag-6xHis | depositor full sequence | sequence record 302907 | Full Sequence
TTTCAATATTATTGAAGCATTTATCAGGGTTATTGTCTCATGAGCGGATACATATTTGAATGTATTTAGA
AAAATAAACAAATAGGGGTCAGTGTTACAACCAATTAACCAATTCTGAACATTATCGCGAGCCCATTTAT
ACCTGAATATGGCTCATAACACCCCTTGCTCATGACCAAAATCCCTTAACGTGAGTTACGCGCGCGTCGT
TCCACTGAGCGTCAGACCCCGTAGAAAAGATCAAAGGATCTTCTTGAGATCCTTTTTTTCTGCGCGTAAT
CTGCTGCTTGCAAACAAAAAAACCACCGCTACCAGCGGTGGTTTGTTTGCCGGATCAAGAGCTACCAACT
CTTTTTCCGAAGGTAACTGGCTTCAGCAGAGCGCAGATACCAAATACTGTTCTTCTAGTGTAGCCGTAGT
TAGCCCACCACTTCAAGAACTCTGTAGCACCGCCTACATACCTCGCTCTGCTAATCCTGTTACCAGTGGC
TGCTGCCAGTGGCGATAAGTCGTGTCTTACCGGGTTGGACTCAAGACGATAGTTACCGGATAAGGCGCAG
CGGTCGGGCTGAACGGGGGGTTCGTGCACACAGCCCAGCTTGGAGCGAACGACCTACACCGAACTGAGAT
ACCTACAGCGTGAGCTATGAGAAAGCGCCACGCTTCCCGAAGGGAGAAAGGCGGACAGGTATCCGGTAAG
CGGCAGGGTCGGAACAGGAGAGCGCACGAGGGAGCTTCCAGGGGGAAACGCCTGGTATCTTTATAGTCCT
GTCGGGTTTCGCCACCTCTGACTTGAGCGTCGATTTTTGTGATGCTCGTCAGGGGGGCGGAGCCTATGGA
AAAACGCCAGCAACGCGGCCTTTTTACGGTTCCTGGCCTTTTGCTGGCCTTTTGCTCACATGTTCTTTCC
TGCGTTATCCCCTGATTCTGTGGATAACCGTATTACCGCCTTTGAGTGAGCTGATACCGCTCGCCGCAGC
CGAACGACCGAGCGCAGCGAGTCAGTGAGCGAGGAAGCGGAAGGCGAGAGTAGGGAACTGCCAGGCATCA
AACTAAGCAGAAGGCCCCTGACGGATGGCCTTTTTGCGTTTCTACAAACTCTTTCTGTGTTGTAAAACGA
CGGCCAGTCTTAAGCTCGGGCCCCCTGGGCGGTTCTGATAACGAGTAATCGTTAATCCGCAAATAACGTA
AAAACCCGCTTCGGCGGGTTTTTTTATGGGGGGAGTTTAGGGAAAGAGCATTTGTCAGAATATTTAAGGG
CGCCTGTCACTTTGCTTGATATATGAGAATTATTTAACCTTATAAATGAGAAAAAAGCAACGCACTTTAA
ATAAGATACGTTGCTTTTTCGATTGATGAACACCTATAATTAAACTATTCATCTATTATTTATGATTTTT
TGTATATACAATATTTCTAGTTTGTTAAAGAGAATTAAGAAAATAAATCTCGAAAATAATAAAGGGAAAA
TCAGTTTTTGATATCAAAATTATACATGTCAACGATAATACAAAATATAATACAAACTATAAGATGTTAT
CAGTATTTATTATCATTTAGAATAAATTTTGTGTCGCCCTTAATTGTGAGCGGATAACAATTACGAGCTT
CATGCACAGTGGCGTTGACTCAATATTGGCCATTAGCCATATTATTCATTGGTTATATAGCATAAATCAA
TATTGGCTATTGGCCATTGCATACGTTGTATCTATATCATAATATGTACATTTATATTGGCTCATGTCCA
ATATGACCGCCATGTTGGCATTGATTATTGACTAGTTATTAATAGTAATCAATTACGGGGTCATTAGTTC
ATAGCCCATATATGGAGTTCCGCGTTACATAACTTACGGTAAATGGCCCGCCTGGCTGACCGCCCAACGA
CCCCCGCCCATTGACGTCAATAATGACGTATGTTCCCATAGTAACGCCAATAGGGACTTTCCATTGACGT
CAATGGGTGGAGTATTTACGGTAAACTGCCCACTTGGCAGTACATCAAGTGTATCATATGCCAAGTACGC
CCCCTATTGACGTCAATGACGGTAAATGGCCCGCCTGGCATTATGCCCAGTACATGACCTTATGGGACTT
TCCTACTTGGCAGTACATCTACGTATTAGTCATCGCTATTACCATGGTGATGCGGTTTTGGCAGTACATC
AATGGGCGTGGATAGCGGTTTGACTCACGGGGATTTCCAAGTCTCCACCCCATTGACGTCAATGGGAGTT
TGTTTTGGCACCAAAATCAACGGGACTTTCCAAAATGTCGTAACAACTCCGCCCCATTGACGCAAATGGG
CGGTAGGCGTGTACGGTGGGAGGTCTATATAAGCAGAGCTCGTTTAGTGAACCGTCAGATCGCCTGGAGA
CGCCATCCACGCTGTTTTGACCTCCATAGAAGACACCGGGACCGATCCAGCCTCCGCGGCCGGGAACGGT
GCATTGGAACGCGGATTCCCCGTGCCAAGAGTGACGTAAGTACCGCCTATAGAGTCTATAGGCCCACCCC
CTTGGCTTCGTTAGAACGCGGCTACAATTAATACATAACCTTATGTATCATACACATACGATTTAGGTGA
CACTATAGAATAACATCCACTTTGCCTTTCTCTCCACAGGTGTCCACTCCCAGGTCCAACTGCACCTCGG
TTCTATCGAAAACGCGCCTGCTAGCGCCACCATGAAGACCATCATTGCCCTGAGCTACATCTTCTGCCTG
GTGTTCGCTGCGGCCGCCAATCAAGACCTGCCTGTGATTAAGTGCGTGCTGATCAACCACAAGAACAACG
ACAGCAGCGTGGGCAAGAGCAGCAGCTACCCTATGGTGTCTGAGAGCCCTGAGGATCTGGGCTGTGCCCT
CAGACCTCAGTCTAGCGGCACAGTGTATGAGGCCGCTGCTGTGGAAGTGGATGTGTCCGCCAGCATCACA
CTGCAGGTCCTGGTTGATGCCCCTGGCAACATCAGCTGCCTGTGGGTGTTCAAGCACAGCAGCCTGAACT
GCCAGCCTCACTTCGACCTGCAGAACAGAGGCGTGGTGTCCATGGTCATCCTGAAGATGACCGAGACACA
GGCCGGCGAGTACCTGCTGTTTATCCAGAGCGAGGCCACCAACTACACCATCCTGTTCACCGTGTCCATC
CGGAACACCCTGCTGTACACCCTGAGAAGGCCCTACTTCCGCAAGATGGAAAACCAGGACGCCCTCGTGT
GCATCAGCGAGTCTGTGCCTGAGCCTATCGTGGAATGGGTGCTGTGTGATAGCCAGGGCGAGAGCTGCAA
AGAGGAATCTCCTGCCGTCGTGAAGAAAGAGGAAAAGGTCCTGCACGAGCTGTTCGGCACCGACATCAGA
TGCTGCGCCAGAAACGAGCTGGGCAGAGAGTGCACCAGACTGTTCACCATCGACCTGAATCAGACCCCAC
AGACAACCCTGCCTCAGCTGTTCCTGAAAGTGGGCGAGCCCCTGTGGATCAGATGCAAAGCCGTGCACGT
GAACCACGGCTTCGGACTGACATGGGAACTCGAGAACAAGGCCCTGGAAGAGGGCAACTACTTCGAGATG
AGCACCTACAGCACCAACCGGACCATGATCAGAATCCTGTTCGCCTTCGTGTCCAGCGTGGCCAGAAATG
ACACCGGCTACTACACCTGTAGCAGCAGCAAGCACCCTAGCCAGTCTGCCCTGGTCACCATCGTGGAAAA
GGGCTTCATCAACGCCACCAACAGCAGCGAGGACTACGAGATCGACCAGTACGAGGAATTCTGCTTCAGC
GTGCGGTTCAAGGCCTATCCTCAGATCCGGTGCACCTGGACCTTCAGCAGAAAGAGCTTCCCCTGCGAGC
AGAAAGGCCTGGACAACGGCTACAGCATCAGCAAGTTCTGCAACCACAAACACCAGCCTGGCGAGTACAT
CTTCCACGCCGAGAACGACGATGCCCAGTTCACCAAGATGTTCACCCTGAACATCCGGCGGAAGCCTCAG
GTGCTGGCTGAAGCCTCTGCCAGCCAGGCCAGCTGTTTTTCCGATGGCTACCCTCTGCCTAGCTGGACCT
GGAAGAAGTGCAGCGACAAGAGCCCCAACTGCACCGAAGAGATCACCGAAGGCGTGTGGAACCGGAAGGC
CAACAGAAAGGTGTTCGGCCAGTGGGTGTCCAGCAGCACCCTGAATATGAGCGAGGCTATCAAGGGCTTC
CTGGTCAAGTGCTGCGCCTACAATAGCCTGGGCACCAGCTGCGAGACAATCCTGCTGAATAGCCCCGGAC
CATTTCCATTCATCCAGGACAACATCTCTGGCGCGCCGGGCGGCGACAAGACCCACACCTGCCCCCCCTG
CCCAGCTCCAGAACTGCTGGGAGGGCCTTCCGTGTTCCTGTTCCCCCCCAAGCCCAAGGACACCCTGATG
ATCAGCAGGACCCCCGAGGTGACCTGCGTGGTGGTGGCCGTGTCCCACGAGGACCCAGAGGTGAAGTTCA
ACTGGTACGTGGACGGCGTGGAGGTGCACAACGCCAAGACCAAGCCCAGAGAGGAGCAGTACAACAGCAC
CTACAGGGTGGTGTCCGTGCTGACCGTGCTGCACCAGGACTGGCTGAACGGCAAAGAATACAAGTGCAAA
GTCTCCAACAAGGCCCTGGCTGCCCCAATCGAAAAGACAATCAGCAAGGCCAAGGGCCAGCCACGGGAGC
CCCAGGTGTACACCCTGCCCCCCAGCCGGGAGGAGATGACCAAGAACCAGGTGTCCCTGACCTGTCTGGT
GAAGGGCTTCTACCCCAGCGATATCGCCGTGGAGTGGGAGAGCAACGGCCAGCCCGAGAACAACTACAAG
ACCACCCCCCCAGTGCTGGACAGCGACGGCAGCTTCTTCCTGTACAGCAAGCTGACCGTGGACAAGTCCA
GGTGGCAGCAGGGCAACGTGTTCAGCTGCAGCGTGATGCACGAGGCCCTGCACAACCACTACACCCAGAA
GTCCCTGAGCCTGAGCCCCGGCGGCAGCGGTCTTAATGATATTTTCGAGGCTCAGAAGATTGAGTGGCAT
GAACACCACCACCATCACCACTAAGGCCGGCCTGTAGTCACTGGCACAACGCGTTACCCGGTAAGCCAAT
CGGGTATACACGGTCGTCATACTGCAGACAGGGTTCTTCTACTTTGCAAGATAGTCTTGAGTAGTAAAAT
AAATAGATAGAGAAAATCAGCCTCGACTGTGCCTTCTAGTTGCCAGCCATCTGTTGTTTGCCCCTCCCCC
GTGCCTTCCTTGACCCTGGAAGGTGCCACTCCCACTGTCCTTTCCTAATAAAATGAGGAAATTGCATCAC
AACACTCAACCCTATCTCGGTCTATTCTTTTGATTTATAAGGGATTTTGCCGATTTCGGCCTATTGGTTA
AAAAATGAGCTGATTTAACAAAAATTTAACGCGAATTAATTCTGTGGAATGTGTGTCAGTTAGGGTGTGG
AAAGTCCCCAGGCTCCCCAGCAGGCAGAAGTATGCAAAGCATGCATCTCAATTAGTCAGCAACCAGGTGT
GGAAAGTCCCCAGGCTCCCCAGCAGGCAGAAGTATGCAAAGCATGCATCTCAATTAGTCAGCAACCATAG
TCCCGCCCCTAACTCCGCCCATCCCGCCCCTAACTCCGCCCAGTTCCGCCCATTCTCCGCCCCATGGCTG
ACTAATTTTTTTTATTTATGCAGAGGCCGAGGCCGCCTCTGCCTCTGAGCTATTCCAGAAGTAGTGAGGA
GGCTTTTTTGGAGGCCTAGGCTTTTGCAAAAAGCTCCCGGGAGCTTGTATATCCATTTTCGGATCTGATC
AGCACGTGTTGACAATTAATCATCGGCATAGTATATCGGCATAGTATAATACGACAAGGTGAGGAACTAA
ACCATGACCGAGTACAAGCCCACGGTGCGCCTCGCCACCCGCGACGACGTCCCCAGGGCCGTACGCACCC
TCGCCGCCGCGTTCGCCGACTACCCCGCCACGCGCCACACCGTCGATCCGGACCGCCACATCGAGCGGGT
CACCGAGCTGCAAGAACTCTTCCTCACGCGCGTCGGGCTCGACATCGGCAAGGTGTGGGTCGCGGACGAC
GGCGCCGCGGTGGCGGTCTGGACCACGCCGGAGAGCGTCGAAGCGGGGGCGGTGTTCGCCGAGATCGGCC
CGCGCATGGCCGAGTTGAGCGGTTCCCGGCTGGCCGCGCAGCAACAGATGGAAGGCCTCCTGGCGCCGCA
CCGGCCCAAGGAGCCCGCGTGGTTCCTGGCCACCGTCGGCGTCTCGCCCGACCACCAGGGCAAGGGTCTG
GGCAGCGCCGTCGTGCTCCCCGGAGTGGAGGCGGCCGAGCGCGCCGGGGTGCCCGCCTTCCTGGAGACAT
CCGCGCCCCGCAACCTCCCCTTCTACGAGCGGCTCGGCTTCACCGTCACCGCCGACGTCGAGGTGCCCGA
AGGACCGCGCACCTGGTGCATGACCCGCAAGCCCGGTGCCTGACACGTGCTACGAGATTTCGATTCCACC
GCCGCCTTCTATGAAAGGTTGGGCTTCGGAATCGTTTTCCGGGACGCCGGCTGGATGATCCTCCAGCGCG
GGGATCTCATGCTGGAGTTCTTCGCCCACCCCAACTTGTTTATTGCAGCTTATAATGGTTACAAATAAAG
CAATAGCATCACAAATTTCACAAATAAAGCATTTTTTTCACTGCATTCTAGTTGTGGTTTGTCCAAACTC
ATCAATGTATCTTATCATGTCTGTATACCGTCGACCTCTAGCTAGAGCTTGGCGTAATCATGGTCATTAC
CAATGCTTAATCAGTGAGGCACCTATCTCAGCGATCTGTCTATTTCGTTCATCCATAGTTGCCTGACTCC
CCGTCGTGTAGATAACTACGATACGGGAGGGCTTACCATCTGGCCCCAGCGCTGCGATGATACCGCGAGA
ACCACGCTCACCGGCTCCGGATTTATCAGCAATAAACCAGCCAGCCGGAAGGGCCGAGCGCAGAAGTGGT
CCTGCAACTTTATCCGCCTCCATCCAGTCTATTAATTGTTGCCGGGAAGCTAGAGTAAGTAGTTCGCCAG
TTAATAGTTTGCGCAACGTTGTTGCCATCGCTACAGGCATCGTGGTGTCACGCTCGTCGTTTGGTATGGC
TTCATTCAGCTCCGGTTCCCAACGATCAAGGCGAGTTACATGATCCCCCATGTTGTGCAAAAAAGCGGTT
AGCTCCTTCGGTCCTCCGATCGTTGTCAGAAGTAAGTTGGCCGCAGTGTTATCACTCATGGTTATGGCAG
CACTGCATAATTCTCTTACTGTCATGCCATCCGTAAGATGCTTTTCTGTGACTGGTGAGTACTCAACCAA
GTCATTCTGAGAATAGTGTATGCGGCGACCGAGTTGCTCTTGCCCGGCGTCAATACGGGATAATACCGCG
CCACATAGCAGAACTTTAAAAGTGCTCATCATTGGAAAACGTTCTTCGGGGCGAAAACTCTCAAGGATCT
TACCGCTGTTGAGATCCAGTTCGATGTAACCCACTCGTGCACCCAACTGATCTTCAGCATCTTTTACTTT
CACCAGCGTTTCTGGGTGAGCAAAAACAGGAAGGCAAAATGCCGCAAAAAAGGGAATAAGGGCGACACGG
AAATGTTGAATACTCATATTCTTCCTT
Features (pLannotate 1.2.2; 21 found; start..end, strand, type, name):
    119..143     -  CDS            KanR (fragment): aminoglycoside phosphotransferase; aph(3')-Ia; confers resistance to kanamycin
    254..842     +  rep_origin     ori: high-copy-number ColE1/pMB1/pBR322/pUC origin of replication
   1067..1084    +  terminator     rrnB T2 terminator (fragment): transcription terminator T2 from the E. coli rrnB gene
   1109..1128    -  CDS            lacZα (fragment): LacZα fragment of β-galactosidase; lacZ fragment
   1584..1600    +  protein_bind   lac operator: The lac repressor binds to the lac operator to inhibit transcription in E. coli. This inhibition can be relieved by adding lactose or isopropyl-β-D-thiogalactopyranoside (IPTG). lac repressor encoded by lacI
   1843..2146    +  enhancer       CMV enhancer: human cytomegalovirus immediate early enhancer
   2147..2350    +  promoter       CMV promoter: human cytomegalovirus (CMV) immediate early promoter
   2486..2529    +  intron         CMV intron (fragment): modified intron A from human cytomegalovirus
   2581..2599    +  promoter       SP6 promoter: promoter for bacteriophage SP6 RNA polymerase
   2603..2640    +  CDS            IgH signal sequence (fragment): signal sequence from the mouse immunoglobulin heavy chain variable region
   2728..4299    +  CDS            FLT3 (fragment): FLT3_HUMAN - Also known as CD135, FLK2, STK1. Experimental evidence at protein level: Swiss-Prot protein existence level 1. Tyrosine-protein kinase that acts as cell-surface receptor for the cytokine FLT3LG and regulates differentiation, proliferation and survival of hematopoietic progenitor cells and of dendritic cells. Promotes phosphorylation of SHC1 and AKT1, and activation of the downstream effector MTOR. Promotes activation of RAS signaling and phosphorylation of downstream kinases, including MAPK1/ERK2 and/or MAPK3/ERK1. Promotes phosphorylation of FES, FER, PTPN6/SHP, PTPN11/SHP-2, PLC
   4315..4992    +  CDS            IGHG1 (fragment): IGHG1_HUMAN - Experimental evidence at protein level: Swiss-Prot protein existence level 1. Constant region of immunoglobulin heavy chains. Immunoglobulins, also known as antibodies, are membrane-bound or secreted glycoproteins produced by B lymphocytes. In the recognition phase of humoral immunity, the membrane-bound immunoglobulins serve as receptors which, upon binding of a specific antigen, trigger the clonal expansion and differentiation of B lymphocytes into immunoglobulins- secreting plasma cells. Secreted immunoglobulins mediate the effector phase of humoral immunity, which results in
   5207..5318    +  polyA_signal   bGH poly(A) signal: bovine growth hormone polyadenylation signal
   5319..5427    +  rep_origin     f1 ori (fragment): f1 bacteriophage origin of replication; arrow indicates direction of (+) strand synthesis
   5441..5770    +  promoter       SV40 promoter: SV40 enhancer and early promoter
   5818..5865    +  promoter       EM7 promoter: synthetic bacterial promoter&nbsp
   5884..6483    +  CDS            PuroR (fragment): puromycin N-acetyltransferase; pac from Streptomyces; confers resistance to puromycin
   6493..6618    +  CDS            ble (fragment): BLE_KLEPN - Experimental evidence at protein level: Swiss-Prot protein existence level 1. Binding protein with a strong affinity to the bleomycin family of antibiotics. Binds to CL990; an antimitotic-antibiotic compound. From Klebsiella pneumoniae.
   6613..6734    +  polyA_signal   SV40 poly(A) signal: SV40 polyadenylation signal
   6787..7647    -  CDS            AmpR: β-lactamase; bla; confers resistance to ampicillin, carbenicillin, and related antibiotics
   7650..89      -  promoter       AmpR promoter (fragment) (across the origin): bla
