[The description below was written by a language model from this plasmid's Addgene catalogue record and pLannotate feature annotations shown in this document.]
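Description:
pD649-HAsp-FLT3-Fc(DAPA)-AviTag-6xHis is a mammalian expression plasmid built on the pD649 backbone for producing a secreted, soluble form of the human FLT3 (CD135) receptor ectodomain. It is maintained in E. coli as a high-copy plasmid through a ColE1/pUC-type origin and selected with ampicillin via the bla gene. The annotated sequence (about 7.7 kb) also carries an SV40 early promoter/EM7 promoter unit driving a puromycin N-acetyltransferase gene with an SV40 poly(A) signal, which would in principle permit puromycin selection in mammalian cells. Short fragments annotated as KanR, lacZα, ble and f1 ori appear to be backbone remnants rather than functional elements.

The expression cassette uses the CMV immediate-early enhancer and promoter, followed by a partial CMV intron A and an SP6 promoter that also serves as a sequencing primer site. The open reading frame begins with a secretion signal: the plasmid name indicates an "HAsp" leader, while the automated annotation flags a partial match to a mouse IgH signal sequence at this position. Next comes the FLT3 extracellular region, cloned between two retained restriction sites so that ectodomains can be exchanged across the collection. It is fused at its C terminus to a human IgG1 Fc bearing the D265A and P329A (DAPA) substitutions, generally used to reduce Fc effector binding, and then to an AviTag for site-specific BirA biotinylation and a 6xHis tag for metal-affinity purification. These two small tags are listed in the catalogue record but not annotated in the feature table. A bGH poly(A) signal ends the transcript. The plasmid belongs to a set made for a human IgSF cell-surface protein interaction screen. The depositor notes that some plasmids in the set may carry an IS4-like transposase insertion upstream of the CMV promoter; none is annotated here.
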