Addgene plasmid #156899: pD649-HAsp-FLT3-Fc(DAPA)-AviTag-6xHis
Purpose: Mammalian expression of cell-surface protein extracellular domain fused to Fc(DAPA)-Avi-6xHis. Protein is secreted from cells.
Depositing lab: Chris Garcia. Depositing organization: Stanford University. Publication: A Human IgSF Cell-Surface Interactome Reveals a Complex Network of Protein-Protein Interactions. Wojtowicz WM, Vielmetter J, Fernandes RA, Siepe DH, Eastman CL, Chisholm GB, Cox S, Klock H, Anderson PW, Rue SM, Miller JJ, Glaser SM, Bragstad ML, Vance J, Lam AW, Lesley SA, Zinn K, Garcia KC. Cell. 2020 Aug 20;182(4):1027-1043.e17. doi: 10.1016/j.cell.2020.07.025. PubMed 32822567.
Backbone
  Vector backbone: pD649
  Backbone size w/o insert (bp): 6106
  Vector type: Mammalian Expression
Growth in bacteria
  Bacterial resistance: Ampicillin, 100 μg/mL
  Growth temperature: 37°C
  Growth strain: DH5alpha
  Copy number: High Copy
Gene/Insert
  Gene/Insert name: FLT3
  Species: H. sapiens (human)
  Insert size (bp): 1551
  Mutation: Fc region of human IgG contains D265A and P329A mutations (DAPA)
  Entrez Gene: FLT3 (a.k.a. CD135, FLK-2, FLK2, STK1)
  Promoter: CMV/SP6
  Tag / fusion protein: Fc(DAPA)-AviTag-6xHis (C terminal on backbone)
  Cloning method: Restriction Enzyme; 5′ cloning site GCGGCCGC (not destroyed); 3′ cloning site GGCGCGCC (not destroyed)
  Sequencing primers: 5′ ATTTAGGTGACACTATAG; 3′ CACGTACCAGTTGAACTTCACC
Resource information
  A portion of this plasmid was derived from a plasmid made by: synthesis by ThermoFisher
Terms and licenses: Academic/Nonprofit Terms; Industry Terms: Not Available to Industry
Depositor comments: Some plasmids in this collection may have an IS4-like element ISVsa5 family transposase upstream of the CMV promoter.
How to cite: pD649-HAsp-FLT3-Fc(DAPA)-AviTag-6xHis was a gift from Chris Garcia (Addgene plasmid # 156899 ; http://n2t.net/addgene:156899 ; RRID:Addgene_156899)
