>Addgene plasmid #156899 | pD649-HAsp-FLT3-Fc(DAPA)-AviTag-6xHis | depositor partial sequence | sequence record 302908 | insert (extracellular domain)
AATCAAGACCTGCCTGTGATTAAGTGCGTGCTGATCAACCACAAGAACAACGACAGCAGCGTGGGCAAGA
GCAGCAGCTACCCTATGGTGTCTGAGAGCCCTGAGGATCTGGGCTGTGCCCTCAGACCTCAGTCTAGCGG
CACAGTGTATGAGGCCGCTGCTGTGGAAGTGGATGTGTCCGCCAGCATCACACTGCAGGTCCTGGTTGAT
GCCCCTGGCAACATCAGCTGCCTGTGGGTGTTCAAGCACAGCAGCCTGAACTGCCAGCCTCACTTCGACC
TGCAGAACAGAGGCGTGGTGTCCATGGTCATCCTGAAGATGACCGAGACACAGGCCGGCGAGTACCTGCT
GTTTATCCAGAGCGAGGCCACCAACTACACCATCCTGTTCACCGTGTCCATCCGGAACACCCTGCTGTAC
ACCCTGAGAAGGCCCTACTTCCGCAAGATGGAAAACCAGGACGCCCTCGTGTGCATCAGCGAGTCTGTGC
CTGAGCCTATCGTGGAATGGGTGCTGTGTGATAGCCAGGGCGAGAGCTGCAAAGAGGAATCTCCTGCCGT
CGTGAAGAAAGAGGAAAAGGTCCTGCACGAGCTGTTCGGCACCGACATCAGATGCTGCGCCAGAAACGAG
CTGGGCAGAGAGTGCACCAGACTGTTCACCATCGACCTGAATCAGACCCCACAGACAACCCTGCCTCAGC
TGTTCCTGAAAGTGGGCGAGCCCCTGTGGATCAGATGCAAAGCCGTGCACGTGAACCACGGCTTCGGACT
GACATGGGAACTCGAGAACAAGGCCCTGGAAGAGGGCAACTACTTCGAGATGAGCACCTACAGCACCAAC
CGGACCATGATCAGAATCCTGTTCGCCTTCGTGTCCAGCGTGGCCAGAAATGACACCGGCTACTACACCT
GTAGCAGCAGCAAGCACCCTAGCCAGTCTGCCCTGGTCACCATCGTGGAAAAGGGCTTCATCAACGCCAC
CAACAGCAGCGAGGACTACGAGATCGACCAGTACGAGGAATTCTGCTTCAGCGTGCGGTTCAAGGCCTAT
CCTCAGATCCGGTGCACCTGGACCTTCAGCAGAAAGAGCTTCCCCTGCGAGCAGAAAGGCCTGGACAACG
GCTACAGCATCAGCAAGTTCTGCAACCACAAACACCAGCCTGGCGAGTACATCTTCCACGCCGAGAACGA
CGATGCCCAGTTCACCAAGATGTTCACCCTGAACATCCGGCGGAAGCCTCAGGTGCTGGCTGAAGCCTCT
GCCAGCCAGGCCAGCTGTTTTTCCGATGGCTACCCTCTGCCTAGCTGGACCTGGAAGAAGTGCAGCGACA
AGAGCCCCAACTGCACCGAAGAGATCACCGAAGGCGTGTGGAACCGGAAGGCCAACAGAAAGGTGTTCGG
CCAGTGGGTGTCCAGCAGCACCCTGAATATGAGCGAGGCTATCAAGGGCTTCCTGGTCAAGTGCTGCGCC
TACAATAGCCTGGGCACCAGCTGCGAGACAATCCTGCTGAATAGCCCCGGACCATTTCCATTCATCCAGG
ACAACATCTCT
